Addgene plasmid #23811: pDONR223-STK38
Depositing lab: William Hahn & David Root. Depositing organization: Dana-Farber Cancer Institute. Publication: COT drives resistance to RAF inhibition through MAP kinase pathway reactivation. Johannessen CM, Boehm JS, Kim SY, Thomas SR, Wardwell L, Johnson LA, Emery CM, Stransky N, Cogdill AP, Barretina J, Caponigro G, Hieronymus H, Murray RR, Salehi-Ashtiani K, Hill DE, Vidal M, Zhao JJ, Yang X, Alkan O, Kim S, Harris JL, Wilson CJ, Myer VE, Finan PM, Root DE, Roberts TM, Golub T, Flaherty KT, Dummer R, Weber BL, Sellers WR, Schlegel R, Wargo JA, Hahn WC, Garraway LA. Nature. 2010 Dec 16;468(7326):968-72. doi: 10.1038/nature09627 PubMed 21107320.
Backbone
  Vector backbone: pDONR223
  Backbone manufacturer: Invitrogen
  Backbone size w/o insert (bp): 5005
  Vector type: Gateway Donor vector
Growth in bacteria
  Bacterial resistance: Spectinomycin, 50 μg/mL
  Growth temperature: 37°C
  Growth strain: DH5alpha
  Copy number: High Copy
Gene/Insert
  Gene/Insert name: STK38 (alt name: serine/threonine kinase 38)
  Species: H. sapiens (human)
  Insert size (bp): 1398
  Entrez Gene: STK38 (a.k.a. NDR, NDR1)
  Cloning method: Gateway Cloning
  Sequencing primers: 5′ M13pUC-fwd; 3′ M13rev
Terms and licenses: Academic/Nonprofit Terms; Industry Terms: Not Available to Industry
Depositor comments: The ORF has no Stop codon. This design enables easy recombination into a destination vector to add an epitope tag of choice and Stop codon to the ORF. Do NOT use this plasmid directly for transfections. A set of 4 custom lentiviral vectors is available ( pLX301 (http://www.addgene.org/25895/) , pLX302 (http://www.addgene.org/25896/) , pLX303 (http://www.addgene.org/25897/) , pLX304 (http://www.addgene.org/25890/) ) to be used to express these ORFs in mammalian cells. These plasmids are not included in the kit and must be ordered separately.
How to cite: pDONR223-STK38 was a gift from William Hahn & David Root (Addgene plasmid # 23811 ; http://n2t.net/addgene:23811 ; RRID:Addgene_23811)
