[The description below was written by a language model from this plasmid's Addgene catalogue record.]
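Description:
pDONR223-STK38 is a Gateway entry-type clone built in the pDONR223 donor vector backbone (about 5 kb without insert), carrying the open reading frame of human STK38 (serine/threonine kinase 38, also known as NDR or NDR1) as an insert of roughly 1.4 kb. The plasmid is maintained in E. coli at high copy number under spectinomycin selection. The record does not include a feature table, so details such as the origin of replication and the exact recombination sites flanking the insert are not itemised. The ORF was introduced by Gateway cloning, and M13 forward and reverse priming sites on either side of the insert are used for sequence verification.

The plasmid is a shuttle for the coding sequence, not an expression construct. No promoter for expression in mammalian cells is recorded, and the depositor explicitly notes that it should not be used directly for transfection. The STK38 ORF has deliberately been cloned without a stop codon, so that recombination into a Gateway destination vector fuses it in frame to a C-terminal epitope tag and stop codon supplied by that vector. The depositor points to a companion set of four lentiviral destination vectors (the pLX301–pLX304 series) for expressing such ORFs in mammalian cells. The clone belongs to a kinase ORF collection, and the associated publication concerns resistance to RAF inhibition through reactivation of the MAP kinase pathway. This suggests its typical use as a source clone for gain-of-function kinase expression studies and screens.
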