>Addgene plasmid #23811 | pDONR223-STK38 | depositor partial sequence | sequence record 11098 | Author sequence
ATGGCAATGACAGGCTCAACACCTTGCTCATCCATGAGTAACCACACAAAGGAAAGGGTGACAATGACCA
AAGTGACACTGGAGAATTTTTATAGCAACCTTATCGCTCAACATGAAGAACGAGAAATGAGACAAAAGAA
GTTAGAAAAGGTGATGGAAGAAGAAGGCCTAAAAGATGAGGAGAAACGACTCCGGAGATCAGCACATGCT
CGGAAGGAAACAGAGTTTCTTCGTTTGAAGAGAACAAGACTTGGATTGGAAGATTTTGAGTCCTTAAAAG
TAATAGGCAGAGGAGCATTTGGTGAGGTACGGCTTGTTCAGAAGAAAGATACGGGACATGTGTATGCAAT
GAAAATACTCCGTAAAGCAGATATGCTTGAAAAAGAGCAGGTTGGCCACATTCGTGCGGAGCGTGACATT
CTAGTGGAGGCAGACAGTTTGTGGGTTGTGAAAATGTTCTATAGTTTTCAGGATAAGCTAAACCTCTACC
TAATCATGGAGTTCCTGCCTGGAGGGGACATGATGACCTTGTTGATGAAAAAAGACACTCTGACAGAAGA
GGAGACTCAGTTTTATATAGCAGAAACAGTATTAGCCATAGACTCTATTCACCAACTTGGATTCATCCAC
AGAGACATCAAACCAGACAACCTTCTTTTGGACAGCAAGGGCCATGTGAAACTTTCTGACTTTGGTCTTT
GCACAGGACTGAAAAAAGCACATAGGACAGAATTTTATAGGAATCTGAACCACAGCCTCCCCAGTGATTT
CACTTTCCAGAACATGAATTCCAAAAGGAAAGCAGAAACCTGGAAAAGAAATAGACGTCAGCTAGCCTTC
TCCACAGTAGGCACTCCTGACTACATTGCTCCTGAGGTGTTCATGCAGACCGGGTACAACAAGCTCTGTG
ATTGGTGGTCGCTTGGGGTGATCATGTATGAGATGCTCATCGGCTACCCACCTTTCTGTTCTGAGACCCC
TCAAGAGACATATAAGAAGGTGATGAACTGGAAAGAAACTTTGACTTTTCCTCCAGAAGTTCCCATCTCT
GAGAAAGCCAAGGATCTAATTTTGAGGTTCTGCTGTGAATGGGAACATAGAATTGGAGCTCCTGGAGTTG
AGGAAATAAAAAGTAACTCTTTTTTTGAAGGCGTTGACTGGGAACATATCAGAGAGAGACCTGCTGCAAT
ATCTATTGAAATCAAAAGCATTGATGATACCTCAAACTTCGATGAGTTTCCAGAATCTGATATTCTTAAG
CCAACAGTGGCCACAAGTAATCATCCTGAGACTGACTACAAGAACAAAGACTGGGTCTTCATCAATTACA
CGTACAAGCGCTTTGAGGGCCTGACTGCAAGGGGGGCAATACCTTCCTACATGAAAGCAGCAAAATAG
