>Addgene plasmid #23811 | pDONR223-STK38 | addgene partial sequence | sequence record 29646 | 23811 with M13pUC-fwd
CGGGCCCAATAATGATTTTATTTTGACTGATAGTGACCTGTTCGTTGCAACAAATTGATGAGCAATGCTT
TTTTATAATGCCAACTTTGTACAAAAAAGTTGGCATGGCAATGACAGGCTCAACACCTTGCTCATCCATG
AGTAACCACACAAAGGAAAGGGTGACAATGACCAAAGTGACACTGGAGAATTTTTATAGCAACCTTATCG
CTCAACATGAAGAACGAGAAATGAGACAAAAGAAGTTAGAAAAGGTGATGGAAGAAGAAGGCCTAAAAGA
TGAGGAGAAACGACTCCGGAGATCAGCACATGCTCGGAAGGAAACAGAGTTTCTTCGTTTGAAGAGAACA
AGACTTGGATTGGAAGATTTTGAGTCCTTAAAAGTAATAGGCAGAGGAGCATTTGGTGAGGTACGGCTTG
TTCAGAAGAAAGATACGGGACATGTGTATGCAATGAAAATACTCCGTAAAGCAGATATGCTTGAAAAAGA
GCAGGTTGGCCACATTCGTGCGGAGCGTGACATTCTAGTGGAGGCAGACAGTTTGTGGGTTGTGAAAATG
TTCTATAGTTTTCAGGATAAGCTAAACCTCTACCTAATCATGGAGTTCCTGCCTGGAGGGGACATGATGA
CCTTGTTGATGAAAAAAGACACTCTGACAGAAGAGGAGACTCAGTTTTATATAGCAGAAACAGTATTAGC
CATAGACTCTATTCACCAACTTGGATTCATCCACAGAGACATCAAACCAGACAACCTTCTTTTGGG
